>Addgene plasmid #112131 | pLL5 sgRNA(MS2)-MS2-hA3a D131A | depositor full sequence | sequence record 211107 | pLL5 sgRNA(MS2)-MS2-hA3a D131A sequence 7184 bps
GAGGGCCTATTTCCCATGATTCCTTCATATTTGCATATACGATACAAGGCTGTTAGAGAGATAATTGGAA
TTAATTTGACTGTAAACACAAAGATATTAGTACAAAATACGTGACGTAGAAAGTAATAATTTCTTGGGTA
GTTTGCAGTTTTAAAATTATGTTTTAAAATGGACTATCATATGCTTACCGTAACTTGAAAGTATTTCGAT
TTCTTGGCTTTATATATCTTGTGGAAAGGACGAAACACCGGGTCTTCTCGTGATACGCCTATTTTTATAG
GTTAATGTCATGATAATAATGGTTTCTTAGACGTCAGGTGGCACTTTTCGGGGAAATGTGCGCGGAACCC
CTATTTGTTTATTTTTCTAAATACATTCAAATATGTATCCGCTCATGAGACAATAACCCTGATAAATGCT
TCAATAATATTGAAAAAGGAAGAGTATGAGTATTCAACATTTCCGTGTCGCCCTTATTCCCTTTTTTGCG
GCATTTTGCCTTCCTGTTTTTGCTCACCCAGAAACGCTGGTGAAAGTAAAAGATGCTGAAGATCAGTTGG
GTGCACGAGTGGGTTACATCGAACTGGATCTCAACAGCGGTAAGATCCTTGAGAGTTTTCGCCCCGAAGA
ACGTTTTCCAATGATGAGCACTTTTAAAGTTCTGCTATGTGGCGCGGTATTATCCCGTATTGACGCCGGG
CAAGAGCAACTCGGTCGCCGCATACACTATTCTCAGAATGACTTGGTTGAGTACTCACCAGTCACAGAAA
AGCATCTTACGGATGGCATGACAGTAAGAGAATTATGCAGTGCTGCCATAACCATGAGTGATAACACTGC
GGCCAACTTACTTCTGACAACGATCGGAGGACCGAAGGAGCTAACCGCTTTTTTGCCCAACATGGGGGAT
CATGTAACTCGCCTTGATCGTTGGGAACCGGAGCTGAATGAAGTAATTTGGAGCCGGTGAGCGTGGTCTC
GCGGTATCATTGCAGCACTGGGGCCAGATGGTAAGCCCTCCCGTATCGTAGTTATCTACACGACGGGGAG
TCAGGCAACTATGGATGAACGAAATAGACAGATCGCTGAGATAGGTGCCTCACTGATTAAGCATTGGTAA
CTGTCAGACCAAGTTTACTCATATATACTTTAGATTGATTTAAAACTTCATTTTTAATTTAAAAGGATCT
AGGTGAAGATCCTTTTTGATAATCTCATGACCAAAATCCCTTAACGTGAGTTTTCGTTCCACTGAGCGTC
AGACCCCGTAGAAAAGATCAAAGGATCTTCTTGAGATCCTTTTTTTCTGCGCGTAATCTGCTGCTTGCAA
ACAAAAAAACCACCGCTACCAGCGGTGGTTTGTTTGCCGGATCAAGAGCTACCAACTCTTTTTCCGAAGG
TAACTGGCTTCAGCAGAGCGCAGATACCAAATACTGTTCTTCTAGTGTAGCCGTAGTTAGGCCACCACTT
CAAGAACTCTGTAGCACCGCCTACATACCTCGCTCTGCTAATCCTGTTACCAGTGGCTGCTGCCAGTGGC
GATAAGTCGTGTCTTACCGGGTTGGACTCAAGACGATAGTTACCGGATAAGGCGCAGCGGTCGGGCTGAA
CGGGGGGTTCGTGCACACAGCCCAGCTTGGAGCGAACGACCTACACCGAACTGAGATACCTACAGCGTGA
GCTATGAGAAAGCGCCACGCTTCCCGAAGGGAGAAAGGCGGACAGGTATCCGGTAAGCGGCAGGGTCGGA
ACAGGAGAGCGCACGAGGGAGCTTCCAGGGGGAAACGCCTGGTATCTTTATAGTCCTGTCGGGTTTCGCC
ACCTCTGACTTGAGCGTCGATTTTTGTGATGCTCGTCAGGGGGGCGGAGCCTATGGAAAAACGCCAGCAA
CGCGGCCTTTTTACGGTTCCTGGCCTTTTGCTGGCCTTTTGCTCACATGTTCTTTCCTGCGTTATCCCCT
GATTCTGTGGATAACCGTATTACCGCCTTTGAGTGAGCTGATACCGCTCGCCGCAGCCGAACGACCGAGC
GCAGCGAGTCAGTGAGCGAGGAAGCGGAAGAGCGCGAGAAGACCTGTTTTAGAGCTAGGCCAACATGAGG
ATCACCCATGTCTGCAGGGCCTAGCAAGTTAAAATAAGGCTAGTCCGTTATCAACTTGGCCAACATGAGG
ATCACCCATGTCTGCAGGGCCAAGTGGCACCGAGTCGGTGCTTTTTTTGTTTTAGAGCTAGAAATAGCAA
GTTAAAATAAGGCTAGTCCGTTTTTAGCGCGTGCGCCAATTCTGCAGACAAATGGCTCTAGAGGTACCCG
TTACATAACTTACGGTAAATGGCCCGCCTGGCTGACCGCCCAACGACCCCCGCCCATTGACGTCAATAGT
AACGCCAATAGGGACTTTCCATTGACGTCAATGGGTGGAGTATTTACGGTAAACTGCCCACTTGGCAGTA
CATCAAGTGTATCATATGCCAAGTACGCCCCCTATTGACGTCAATGACGGTAAATGGCCCGCCTGGCATT
GTGCCCAGTACATGACCTTATGGGACTTTCCTACTTGGCAGTACATCTACGTATTAGTCATCGCTATTAC
CATGGTCGAGGTGAGCCCCACGTTCTGCTTCACTCTCCCCATCTCCCCCCCCTCCCCACCCCCAATTTTG
TATTTATTTATTTTTTAATTATTTTGTGCAGCGATGGGGGCGGGGGGGGGGGGGGGGCGCGCGCCAGGCG
GGGCGGGGCGGGGCGAGGGGCGGGGCGGGGCGAGGCGGAGAGGTGCGGCGGCAGCCAATCAGAGCGGCGC
GCTCCGAAAGTTTCCTTTTATGGCGAGGCGGCGGCGGCGGCGGCCCTATAAAAAGCGAAGCGCGCGGCGG
GCGGGAGTCGCTGCGACGCTGCCTTCGCCCCGTGCCCCGCTCCGCCGCCGCCTCGCGCCGCCCGCCCCGG
CTCTGACTGACCGCGTTACTCCCACAGGTGAGCGGGCGGGACGGCCCTTCTCCTCCGGGCTGTAATTAGC
TGAGCAAGAGGTAAGGGTTTAAGGGATGGTTGGTTGGTGGGGTATTAATGTTTAATTACCTGGAGCACCT
GCCTGAAATCACTTTTTTTCAGGTTGGACCGGTCCACCATGGCTTCAAACTTTACTCAGTTCGTGCTCGT
GGACAATGGTGGGACAGGGGATGTGACAGTGGCTCCTTCTAATTTCGCTAATGGGGTGGCAGAGTGGATC
AGCTCCAACTCACGGAGCCAGGCCTACAAGGTGACATGCAGCGTCAGGCAGTCTAGTGCCCAGAAGAGAA
AGTATACCATCAAGGTGGAGGTCCCCAAAGTGGCTACCCAGACAGTGGGCGGAGTCGAACTGCCTGTCGC
CGCTTGGAGGTCCTACCTGAACATGGAGCTCACTATCCCAATTTTCGCTACCAATTCTGACTGTGAACTC
ATCGTGAAGGCAATGCAGGGGCTCCTCAAAGACGGTAATCCTATCCCTTCCGCCATCGCCGCTAACTCAG
GTATCTACAGCGCTGGAGGAGGTGGAAGCGGAGGAGGAGGAAGCGGAGGAGGAGGTAGCGGACCTAAGAA
AAAGAGGAAGGTGGCGGCCGCTGGAATGGAAGCCAGCCCAGCATCCGGGCCCAGACACTTGATGGATCCA
CACATATTCACTTCCAACTTTAACAATGGCATTGGAAGGCATAAGACCTACCTGTGCTACGAAGTGGAGC
GCCTGGACAATGGCACCTCGGTCAAGATGGACCAGCACAGGGGCTTTCTACACAACCAGGCTAAGAATCT
TCTCTGTGGCTTTTACGGCCGCCATGCGGAGCTGCGCTTCTTGGACCTGGTTCCTTCTTTGCAGTTGGAC
CCGGCCCAGATCTACAGGGTCACTTGGTTCATCTCCTGGAGCCCCTGCTTCTCCTGGGGCTGTGCCGGGG
AAGTGCGTGCGTTCCTTCAGGAGAACACACACGTGAGACTGCGTATCTTCGCTGCCCGCATCTATGCTTA
CGACCCCCTATATAAGGAGGCACTGCAAATGCTGCGGGATGCTGGGGCCCAAGTCTCCATCATGACCTAC
GATGAATTTAAGCACTGCTGGGACACCTTTGTGGACCACCAGGGATGTCCCTTCCAGCCCTGGGATGGAC
TAGATGAGCACAGCCAAGCCCTGAGTGGGAGGCTGCGGGCCATTCTCCAGAATCAGGGAAACTGAGATCC
TAATTCCTAGAGCTCGCTGATCAGCCTCGACTGTGCCTTCTAGTTGCCAGCCATCTGTTGTTTGCCCCTC
CCCCGTGCCTTCCTTGACCCTGGAAGGTGCCACTCCCACTGTCCTTTCCTAATAAAATGAGGAAATTGCA
TCGCATTGTCTGAGTAGGTGTCATTCTATTCTGGGGGGTGGGGTGGGGCAGGACAGCAAGGGGGAGGATT
GGGAAGAGAATAGCAGGCATGCTGGGGAGCGGCCGCAGGAACCCCTAGTGATGGAGTTGGCCACTCCCTC
TCTGCGCGCTCGCTCGCTCACTGAGGCCGGGCGACCAAAGGTCGCCCGACGCCCGGGCTTTGCCCGGGCG
GCCTCAGTGAGCGAGCGAGCGCGCAGCTGCCTGCAGGGGCGCCTGATGCGGTATTTTCTCCTTACGCATC
TGTGCGGTATTTCACACCGCATA
[142 nt withheld, positions 4644-4785]
C
[141 nt withheld, positions 4787-4927]
CCTTTGACGTTGGAGTCCACGTTCTTT
[37 nt withheld, positions 4955-4991]
ACCCTATCTCGGGCTATTCTTTTGATTTATAAGGGATTTTGCCGATTTCGGCCTATTGGTTAAAAAATGA
GCTGATTTAACAAAAATTTAACGCGAATTTTAACAAAATATTAACGTTTACAATTTTATGGTGCACTCTC
AGTACAATCTGCTCTGATGCCGCATAGTTAAGCCAGCCCCGACACCCGCCAACACCCGCTGACGCGCCCT
GACGGGCTTGTCTGCTCCCGGCATCCGCTTACAGACAAGCTGTGACCGTCTCCGGGAGCTGCATGTGTCA
GAGGTTTTCACCGTCATCACCGAAACGCGCGAGACGAAAGGGCCTCGTGATACGCCTATTTTTATAGGTT
AATGTCATGATAATAATGGTTTCTTAGACGTCAGGTGGCACTTTTCGGGGAAATGTGCGCGGAACCCCTA
TTTGTTTATTTTTCTAAATACATTCAAATATGTATCCGCTCATGAGACAATAACCCTGATAAATGCTTCA
ATAATATTGAAAAAGGAAGAGTATGAGTATTCAACATTTCCGTGTCGCCCTTATTCCCTTTTTTGCGGCA
TTTTGCCTTCCTGTTTTTGCTCACCCAGAAACGCTGGTGAAAGTAAAAGATGCTGAAGATCAGTTGGGTG
CACGAGTGGGTTACATCGAACTGGATCTCAACAGCGGTAAGATCCTTGAGAGTTTTCGCCCCGAAGAACG
TTTTCCAATGATGAGCACTTTTAAAGTTCTGCTATGTGGCGCGGTATTATCCCGTATTGACGCCGGGCAA
GAGCAACTCGGTCGCCGCATACACTATTCTCAGAATGACTTGGTTGAGTACTCACCAGTCACAGAAAAGC
ATCTTACGGATGGCATGACAGTAAGAGAATTATGCAGTGCTGCCATAACCATGAGTGATAACACTGCGGC
CAACTTACTTCTGACAACGATCGGAGGACCGAAGGAGCTAACCGCTTTTTTGCACAACATGGGGGATCAT
GTAACTCGCCTTGATCGTTGGGAACCGGAGCTGAATGAAGCCATACCAAACGACGAGCGTGACACCACGA
TGCCTGTAGCAATGGCAACAACGTTGCGCAAACTATTAACTGGCGAACTACTTACTCTAGCTTCCCGGCA
ACAATTAATAGACTGGATGGAGGCGGATAAAGTTGCAGGACCACTTCTGCGCTCGGCCCTTCCGGCTGGC
TGGTTTATTGCTGATAAATCTGGAGCCGGTGAGCGTGGAAGCCGCGGTATCATTGCAGCACTGGGGCCAG
ATGGTAAGCCCTCCCGTATCGTAGTTATCTACACGACGGGGAGTCAGGCAACTATGGATGAACGAAATAG
ACAGATCGCTGAGATAGGTGCCTCACTGATTAAGCATTGGTAACTGTCAGACCAAGTTTACTCATATATA
CTTTAGATTGATTTAAAACTTCATTTTTAATTTAAAAGGATCTAGGTGAAGATCCTTTTTGATAATCTCA
TGACCAAAATCCCTTAACGTGAGTTTTCGTTCCACTGAGCGTCAGACCCCGTAGAAAAGATCAAAGGATC
TTCTTGAGATCCTTTTTTTCTGCGCGTAATCTGCTGCTTGCAAACAAAAAAACCACCGCTACCAGCGGTG
GTTTGTTTGCCGGATCAAGAGCTACCAACTCTTTTTCCGAAGGTAACTGGCTTCAGCAGAGCGCAGATAC
CAAATACTGTCCTTCTAGTGTAGCCGTAGTTAGGCCACCACTTCAAGAACTCTGTAGCACCGCCTACATA
CCTCGCTCTGCTAATCCTGTTACCAGTGGCTGCTGCCAGTGGCGATAAGTCGTGTCTTACCGGGTTGGAC
TCAAGACGATAGTTACCGGATAAGGCGCAGCGGTCGGGCTGAACGGGGGGTTCGTGCACACAGCCCAGCT
TGGAGCGAACGACCTACACCGAACTGAGATACCTACAGCGTGAGCTATGAGAAAGCGCCACGCTTCCCGA
AGGGAGAAAGGCGGACAGGTATCCGGTAAGCGGCAGGGTCGGAACAGGAGAGCGCACGAGGGAGCTTCCA
GGGGGAAACGCCTGGTATCTTTATAGTCCTGTCGGGTTTCGCCACCTCTGACTTGAGCGTCGATTTTTGT
GATGCTCGTCAGGGGGGCGGAGCCTATGGAAAAACGCCAGCAACGCGGCCTTTTTACGGTTCCTGGCCTT
TTGCTGGCCTTTTGCTCACATGT
Features (pLannotate 1.2.2; 24 found; start..end, strand, type, name):
      1..241     +  promoter       U6 promoter: RNA polymerase III promoter for human U6 snRNA
    341..445     +  promoter       AmpR promoter: bla
    446..953     +  CDS            AmpR (fragment): β-lactamase; bla; confers resistance to ampicillin, carbenicillin, and related antibiotics
    959..1119    +  CDS            bla(M) (fragment): β-lactamase lacking the signal sequence; bla(M); allows cytosolic expression of β-lactamase
   1291..1879    +  rep_origin     ori: high-copy-number ColE1/pMB1/pBR322/pUC origin of replication
   2093..2111    +  misc_RNA       MS2 stem loop: stem loop that binds the bacteriophage MS2 coat protein
   2122..2158    +  misc_RNA       gRNA scaffold (fragment): guide RNA scaffold for the Streptococcus pyogenes CRISPR/Cas9 system
   2163..2181    +  misc_RNA       MS2 stem loop: stem loop that binds the bacteriophage MS2 coat protein
   2192..2211    +  misc_RNA       gRNA scaffold (fragment): guide RNA scaffold for the Streptococcus pyogenes CRISPR/Cas9 system
   2219..2262    +  misc_RNA       gRNA scaffold (fragment): guide RNA scaffold for the Streptococcus pyogenes CRISPR/Cas9 system
   2309..2594    +  enhancer       CMV enhancer: human cytomegalovirus immediate early enhancer; contains an 18-bp deletion relative to the standard CMV enhancer
   2596..2873    +  promoter       chicken β-actin promoter: No description available
   2874..3102    +  intron         hybrid intron: hybrid between chicken β-actin (CBA) and minute virus of mice (MMV) introns (Gray et al., 2011)
   3119..3508    +  CDS            CAPSD_BPMS2: Experimental evidence at protein level: Swiss-Prot protein existence level 1. Acts as a translational repressor of viral replicase synthesis late in infection. This latter function is the result of capsid protein interaction with an RNA hairpin which contains the replicase ribosome-binding site. From Escherichia phage MS2 (Bacteriophage MS2).
   3596..4195    +  CDS            APOBEC3A: human cytidine deaminase (C to U editing enzyme) that efficiently edits methylated cytosines (Wang et al., 2018); human APOBEC3A; also known as hA3A; A3A
   4231..4342    +  polyA_signal   bGH poly(A) signal: bovine growth hormone polyadenylation signal
   4447..4587    +  repeat_region  AAV2 ITR: inverted terminal repeat of adeno-associated virus serotype 2 inverted
   4592..4643    -  misc_feature   bom (fragment): basis of mobility region from pBR322
   4662..5042    +  rep_origin     M13 ori (sequence partly withheld): M13 bacteriophage origin of replication; arrow indicates direction of (+) strand synthesis
   5118..5167    -  misc_feature   bom (fragment): basis of mobility region from pBR322
   5269..5304    -  CDS            rop (fragment): Rop protein, which maintains plasmids at low copy number; rop
   5399..5503    +  promoter       AmpR promoter: bla
   5504..6364    +  CDS            AmpR: β-lactamase; bla; confers resistance to ampicillin, carbenicillin, and related antibiotics
   6535..7123    +  rep_origin     ori: high-copy-number ColE1/pMB1/pBR322/pUC origin of replication
