[The description below was written by a language model from this plasmid's Addgene catalogue record and pLannotate feature annotations shown in this document.]
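Description:
pLL5 sgRNA(MS2)-MS2-hA3a D131A is a mammalian expression CRISPR plasmid built on the pX330 backbone and totals 7,184 bp. It pairs an empty sgRNA cloning cassette with an expression unit for an MS2 coat protein–APOBEC3A fusion. It is propagated in E. coli as a high-copy plasmid under ampicillin selection. The annotation shows a complete AmpR gene with its promoter and a ColE1/pUC-type origin, plus an M13/f1-type phage origin and a single AAV2 ITR carried over from the parent vector.

An unusual point in the feature table is a second AmpR promoter, partial β-lactamase fragments and a second copy of the ori, all lying between the human U6 promoter and the guide scaffold. The record does not explain this. Its position is consistent with a replaceable stuffer occupying the guide cloning site, but that is an inference.

The scaffold is an S. pyogenes Cas9 guide RNA scaffold interrupted by two MS2 stem loops, which are hairpins bound by the bacteriophage MS2 coat protein. Downstream, the CBh promoter (CMV enhancer, chicken β-actin promoter and hybrid intron) drives the MS2 coat protein coding sequence followed by the 600 bp human APOBEC3A cytidine deaminase carrying the D131A substitution, and the unit ends in a bGH polyadenylation signal. No Cas9 coding sequence is annotated, so a Cas9 or dCas9 protein would presumably have to be supplied separately.

In this design, a spacer cloned behind U6 would yield a guide whose MS2 hairpins recruit the deaminase fusion to the targeted locus. This fits the associated work on diversifying base editors and their nucleotide preferences for antibody affinity maturation. The record does not describe the functional effect of D131A.
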