Addgene plasmid #112131: pLL5 sgRNA(MS2)-MS2-hA3a D131A
Purpose: empty sgRNA cloning vector with MS2-humanA3a D131A
Depositing lab: Fei-Long Meng. Depositing organization: Institute of Biochemistry and Cell Biology, SIBS, CAS. Publication: Intrinsic Nucleotide Preference of Diversifying Base Editors Guides Antibody Ex Vivo Affinity Maturation. Liu LD, Huang M, Dai P, Liu T, Fan S, Cheng X, Zhao Y, Yeap LS, Meng FL. Cell Rep. 2018 Oct 23;25(4):884-892.e3. doi: 10.1016/j.celrep.2018.09.090. PubMed 30355495.
Backbone
  Vector backbone: pX330
  Backbone manufacturer: Zhang lab (Addgene plasmid #42230)
  Backbone size w/o insert (bp): 7184
  Vector type: Mammalian Expression, CRISPR
Growth in bacteria
  Bacterial resistance: Ampicillin, 100 μg/mL
  Growth temperature: 37°C
  Growth strain: DH5alpha
  Copy number: High Copy
Gene/Insert
  Gene/Insert name: human Apobec3a D131A mutant
  Species: H. sapiens (human)
  Insert size (bp): 600
  Mutation: D131A mutant in hA3a
  Entrez Gene: APOBEC3A (a.k.a. A3A, ARP3, PHRBN, bK150C2.1)
  Promoter: hU6,CBh
  Cloning method: Gibson Cloning
  Sequencing primers: 5′ CATCGCCGCTAACTCAGGTAT; 3′ GGGAGGGGCAAACAACAGAT
Terms and licenses: Academic/Nonprofit Terms; Industry Terms: Not Available to Industry
Depositor comments: Additional reference: https://www.ncbi.nlm.nih.gov/pubmed/27991903
How to cite: pLL5 sgRNA(MS2)-MS2-hA3a D131A was a gift from Fei-Long Meng (Addgene plasmid # 112131 ; http://n2t.net/addgene:112131 ; RRID:Addgene_112131)
