>Addgene plasmid #112131 | pLL5 sgRNA(MS2)-MS2-hA3a D131A | depositor partial sequence | sequence record 211096 | sgRNA-MS2 with 1.8kb spacer
GAGGGCCTATTTCCCATGATTCCTTCATATTTGCATATACGATACAAGGCTGTTAGAGAGATAATTGGAA
TTAATTTGACTGTAAACACAAAGATATTAGTACAAAATACGTGACGTAGAAAGTAATAATTTCTTGGGTA
GTTTGCAGTTTTAAAATTATGTTTTAAAATGGACTATCATATGCTTACCGTAACTTGAAAGTATTTCGAT
TTCTTGGCTTTATATATCTTGTGGAAAGGACGAAACACCGGGTCTTCTCGTGATACGCCTATTTTTATAG
GTTAATGTCATGATAATAATGGTTTCTTAGACGTCAGGTGGCACTTTTCGGGGAAATGTGCGCGGAACCC
CTATTTGTTTATTTTTCTAAATACATTCAAATATGTATCCGCTCATGAGACAATAACCCTGATAAATGCT
TCAATAATATTGAAAAAGGAAGAGTATGAGTATTCAACATTTCCGTGTCGCCCTTATTCCCTTTTTTGCG
GCATTTTGCCTTCCTGTTTTTGCTCACCCAGAAACGCTGGTGAAAGTAAAAGATGCTGAAGATCAGTTGG
GTGCACGAGTGGGTTACATCGAACTGGATCTCAACAGCGGTAAGATCCTTGAGAGTTTTCGCCCCGAAGA
ACGTTTTCCAATGATGAGCACTTTTAAAGTTCTGCTATGTGGCGCGGTATTATCCCGTATTGACGCCGGG
CAAGAGCAACTCGGTCGCCGCATACACTATTCTCAGAATGACTTGGTTGAGTACTCACCAGTCACAGAAA
AGCATCTTACGGATGGCATGACAGTAAGAGAATTATGCAGTGCTGCCATAACCATGAGTGATAACACTGC
GGCCAACTTACTTCTGACAACGATCGGAGGACCGAAGGAGCTAACCGCTTTTTTGCCCAACATGGGGGAT
CATGTAACTCGCCTTGATCGTTGGGAACCGGAGCTGAATGAAGTAATTTGGAGCCGGTGAGCGTGGTCTC
GCGGTATCATTGCAGCACTGGGGCCAGATGGTAAGCCCTCCCGTATCGTAGTTATCTACACGACGGGGAG
TCAGGCAACTATGGATGAACGAAATAGACAGATCGCTGAGATAGGTGCCTCACTGATTAAGCATTGGTAA
CTGTCAGACCAAGTTTACTCATATATACTTTAGATTGATTTAAAACTTCATTTTTAATTTAAAAGGATCT
AGGTGAAGATCCTTTTTGATAATCTCATGACCAAAATCCCTTAACGTGAGTTTTCGTTCCACTGAGCGTC
AGACCCCGTAGAAAAGATCAAAGGATCTTCTTGAGATCCTTTTTTTCTGCGCGTAATCTGCTGCTTGCAA
ACAAAAAAACCACCGCTACCAGCGGTGGTTTGTTTGCCGGATCAAGAGCTACCAACTCTTTTTCCGAAGG
TAACTGGCTTCAGCAGAGCGCAGATACCAAATACTGTTCTTCTAGTGTAGCCGTAGTTAGGCCACCACTT
CAAGAACTCTGTAGCACCGCCTACATACCTCGCTCTGCTAATCCTGTTACCAGTGGCTGCTGCCAGTGGC
GATAAGTCGTGTCTTACCGGGTTGGACTCAAGACGATAGTTACCGGATAAGGCGCAGCGGTCGGGCTGAA
CGGGGGGTTCGTGCACACAGCCCAGCTTGGAGCGAACGACCTACACCGAACTGAGATACCTACAGCGTGA
GCTATGAGAAAGCGCCACGCTTCCCGAAGGGAGAAAGGCGGACAGGTATCCGGTAAGCGGCAGGGTCGGA
ACAGGAGAGCGCACGAGGGAGCTTCCAGGGGGAAACGCCTGGTATCTTTATAGTCCTGTCGGGTTTCGCC
ACCTCTGACTTGAGCGTCGATTTTTGTGATGCTCGTCAGGGGGGCGGAGCCTATGGAAAAACGCCAGCAA
CGCGGCCTTTTTACGGTTCCTGGCCTTTTGCTGGCCTTTTGCTCACATGTTCTTTCCTGCGTTATCCCCT
GATTCTGTGGATAACCGTATTACCGCCTTTGAGTGAGCTGATACCGCTCGCCGCAGCCGAACGACCGAGC
GCAGCGAGTCAGTGAGCGAGGAAGCGGAAGAGCGCGAGAAGACCTGTTTTAGAGCTAGGCCAACATGAGG
ATCACCCATGTCTGCAGGGCCTAGCAAGTTAAAATAAGGCTAGTCCGTTATCAACTTGGCCAACATGAGG
ATCACCCATGTCTGCAGGGCCAAGTGGCACCGAGTCGGTGCTTTTTTT
