>Addgene plasmid #112131 | pLL5 sgRNA(MS2)-MS2-hA3a D131A | depositor partial sequence | sequence record 211097 | humanApobec3a_D131A_mutant
ATGGAAGCCAGCCCAGCATCCGGGCCCAGACACTTGATGGATCCACACATATTCACTTCCAACTTTAACA
ATGGCATTGGAAGGCATAAGACCTACCTGTGCTACGAAGTGGAGCGCCTGGACAATGGCACCTCGGTCAA
GATGGACCAGCACAGGGGCTTTCTACACAACCAGGCTAAGAATCTTCTCTGTGGCTTTTACGGCCGCCAT
GCGGAGCTGCGCTTCTTGGACCTGGTTCCTTCTTTGCAGTTGGACCCGGCCCAGATCTACAGGGTCACTT
GGTTCATCTCCTGGAGCCCCTGCTTCTCCTGGGGCTGTGCCGGGGAAGTGCGTGCGTTCCTTCAGGAGAA
CACACACGTGAGACTGCGTATCTTCGCTGCCCGCATCTATGCTTACGACCCCCTATATAAGGAGGCACTG
CAAATGCTGCGGGATGCTGGGGCCCAAGTCTCCATCATGACCTACGATGAATTTAAGCACTGCTGGGACA
CCTTTGTGGACCACCAGGGATGTCCCTTCCAGCCCTGGGATGGACTAGATGAGCACAGCCAAGCCCTGAG
TGGGAGGCTGCGGGCCATTCTCCAGAATCAGGGAAACTGA
