LOCUS       Exported 7182 bp ds-DNA circular SYN 13-MAY-2021
DEFINITION  empty sgRNA cloning vector with MS2-humanA3a D131A.
ACCESSION   .
VERSION     .
KEYWORDS    pLL5 sgRNA(MS2)-MS2-hA3a D131A
SOURCE      synthetic DNA construct
  ORGANISM  synthetic DNA construct
REFERENCE   1 (bases 1 to 7182)
  AUTHORS   Liu LD, Huang M, Dai P, Liu T, Fan S, Cheng X, Zhao Y, Yeap LS, Meng
            FL
  TITLE     Intrinsic Nucleotide Preference of Diversifying Base Editors Guides
            Antibody Ex Vivo Affinity Maturation.
  JOURNAL   Cell Rep. 2018 Oct 23;25(4):884-892.e3. doi:
            10.1016/j.celrep.2018.09.090.
  PUBMED    30355495
REFERENCE   2 (bases 1 to 7182)
  AUTHORS   .
  TITLE     Direct Submission
  JOURNAL   Exported May 13, 2021 from SnapGene Server 1.1.58
            http://www.snapgene.com
FEATURES             Location/Qualifiers
     source          1..7182
                     /organism="synthetic DNA construct"
                     /mol_type="other DNA"
     promoter        1..241
                     /label=U6 promoter
                     /note="RNA polymerase III promoter for human U6 snRNA"
     primer_bind     1..21
                     /label=hU6-F
                     /note="Human U6 promoter, forward primer"
     primer_bind     172..191
                     /label=LKO.1 5'
                     /note="Human U6 promoter, forward primer"
     promoter        341..445
                     /gene="bla"
                     /label=AmpR promoter
     rep_origin      1292..1880
                     /direction=RIGHT
                     /label=ori
                     /note="high-copy-number ColE1/pMB1/pBR322/pUC origin of
                     replication"
     primer_bind     2034..2051
                     /label=L4440
                     /note="L4440 vector, forward primer"
     misc_RNA        2092..2110
                     /label=MS2 stem loop
                     /note="stem loop that binds the bacteriophage MS2 coat
                     protein"
     misc_RNA        2162..2180
                     /label=MS2 stem loop
                     /note="stem loop that binds the bacteriophage MS2 coat
                     protein"
     enhancer        2308..2593
                     /label=CMV enhancer
                     /note="human cytomegalovirus immediate early enhancer;
                     contains an 18-bp deletion relative to the standard CMV
                     enhancer"
     promoter        2595..2872
                     /label=chicken beta-actin promoter
     intron          2873..3100
                     /label=hybrid intron
                     /note="hybrid between chicken beta-actin (CBA) and minute
                     virus of mice (MMV) introns (Gray et al., 2011)"
     CDS             3120..3506
                     /codon_start=1
                     /product="bacteriophage MS2 coat protein"
                     /label=MS2-N55K
                     /note="binds with high affinity to a specific stem-loop
                     structure in the viral RNA (Lim et al., 1994)"
                     /translation="ASNFTQFVLVDNGGTGDVTVAPSNFANGVAEWISSNSRSQAYKVT
                     CSVRQSSAQKRKYTIKVEVPKVATQTVGGVELPVAAWRSYLNMELTIPIFATNSDCELI
                     VKAMQGLLKDGNPIPSAIAANSGIY"
     CDS             3561..3581
                     /codon_start=1
                     /product="nuclear localization signal of SV40 (simian virus
                     40) large T antigen"
                     /label=SV40 NLS
                     /translation="PKKKRKV"
     CDS             3594..4193
                     /codon_start=1
                     /gene="human APOBEC3A"
                     /gene_synonym="A3A"
                     /product="human cytidine deaminase (C to U editing enzyme)
                     that efficiently edits methylated cytosines (Wang et al.,
                     2018)"
                     /label=APOBEC3A
                     /note="also known as hA3A"
                     /translation="MEASPASGPRHLMDPHIFTSNFNNGIGRHKTYLCYEVERLDNGTS
                     VKMDQHRGFLHNQAKNLLCGFYGRHAELRFLDLVPSLQLDPAQIYRVTWFISWSPCFSW
                     GCAGEVRAFLQENTHVRLRIFAARIYAYDPLYKEALQMLRDAGAQVSIMTYDEFKHCWD
                     TFVDHQGCPFQPWDGLDEHSQALSGRLRAILQNQGN"
     primer_bind     complement(4223..4240)
                     /label=BGH-rev
                     /note="Bovine growth hormone terminator, reverse primer.
                     Also called BGH reverse"
     polyA_signal    4229..4436
                     /label=bGH poly(A) signal
                     /note="bovine growth hormone polyadenylation signal"
     repeat_region   4445..4585
                     /label=AAV2 ITR
                     /note="inverted terminal repeat of adeno-associated virus
                     serotype 2"
     repeat_region   4445..4574
                     /label=AAV2 ITR
     rep_origin      4660..5115
                     /direction=RIGHT
                     /label=f1 ori
                     /note="f1 bacteriophage origin of replication; arrow
                     indicates direction of (+) strand synthesis"
     primer_bind     complement(4747..4766)
                     /label=F1ori-R
                     /note="F1 origin, reverse primer"
     primer_bind     4957..4978
                     /label=F1ori-F
                     /note="F1 origin, forward primer"
     primer_bind     complement(5132..5151)
                     /label=pRS-marker
                     /note="pRS vectors, use to sequence yeast selectable
                     marker"
     primer_bind     5251..5273
                     /label=pGEX 3'
                     /note="pGEX vectors, reverse primer"
     primer_bind     complement(5311..5329)
                     /label=pBRforEco
                     /note="pBR322 vectors, upsteam of EcoRI site, forward
                     primer"
     promoter        5397..5501
                     /gene="bla"
                     /label=AmpR promoter
     CDS             5502..6362
                     /codon_start=1
                     /gene="bla"
                     /product="beta-lactamase"
                     /label=AmpR
                     /note="confers resistance to ampicillin, carbenicillin, and
                     related antibiotics"
                     /translation="MSIQHFRVALIPFFAAFCLPVFAHPETLVKVKDAEDQLGARVGYI
                     ELDLNSGKILESFRPEERFPMMSTFKVLLCGAVLSRIDAGQEQLGRRIHYSQNDLVEYS
                     PVTEKHLTDGMTVRELCSAAITMSDNTAANLLLTTIGGPKELTAFLHNMGDHVTRLDRW
                     EPELNEAIPNDERDTTMPVAMATTLRKLLTGELLTLASRQQLIDWMEADKVAGPLLRSA
                     LPAGWFIADKSGAGERGSRGIIAALGPDGKPSRIVVIYTTGSQATMDERNRQIAEIGAS
                     LIKHW"
     rep_origin      6533..7121
                     /direction=RIGHT
                     /label=ori
                     /note="high-copy-number ColE1/pMB1/pBR322/pUC origin of
                     replication"
ORIGIN
        1 gagggcctat ttcccatgat tccttcatat ttgcatatac gatacaaggc tgttagagag
       61 ataattggaa ttaatttgac tgtaaacaca aagatattag tacaaaatac gtgacgtaga
      121 aagtaataat ttcttgggta gtttgcagtt ttaaaattat gttttaaaat ggactatcat
      181 atgcttaccg taacttgaaa gtatttcgat ttcttggctt tatatatctt gtggaaagga
      241 cgaaacaccg ggtcttctcg tgatacgcct atttttatag gttaatgtca tgataataat
      301 ggtttcttag acgtcaggtg gcacttttcg gggaaatgtg cgcggaaccc ctatttgttt
      361 atttttctaa atacattcaa atatgtatcc gctcatgaga caataaccct gataaatgct
      421 tcaataatat tgaaaaagga agagtatgag tattcaacat ttccgtgtcg cccttattcc
      481 cttttttgcg gcattttgcc ttcctgtttt tgctcaccca gaaacgctgg tgaaagtaaa
      541 agatgctgaa gatcagttgg gtgcacgagt gggttacatc gaactggatc tcaacagcgg
      601 taagatcctt gagagttttc gccccgaaga acgttttcca atgatgagca cttttaaagt
      661 tctgctatgt ggcgcggtat tatcccgtat tgacgccggg caagagcaac tcggtcgccg
      721 catacactat tctcagaatg acttggttga gtactcacca gtcacagaaa agcatcttac
      781 ggatggcatg acagtaagag aattatgcag tgctgccata accatgagtg ataacactgc
      841 ggccaactta cttctgacaa cgatcggagg accgaaggag ctaaccgctt ttttgcacaa
      901 catgggggat catgtaactc gccttgatcg ttgggaaccg gagctgaatk gataaatctg
      961 gagccggtga gcgtgggtct cgcggtatca ttgcagcact ggggccagat ggtaagccct
     1021 cccgtatcgt agttatctac acgacgggga gtcaggcaac tatggatgaa cgaaatagac
     1081 agatcgctga gataggtgcc tcactgatta agcattggta actgtcagac caagtttact
     1141 catatatact ttagattgat ttaaaacttc atttttaatt taaaaggatc taggtgaaga
     1201 tcctttttga taatctcatg accaaaatcc cttaacgtga gttttcgttc cactgagcgt
     1261 cagaccccgt agaaaagatc aaaggatctt cttgagatcc tttttttctg cgcgtaatct
     1321 gctgcttgca aacaaaaaaa ccaccgctac cagcggtggt ttgtttgccg gatcaagagc
     1381 taccaactct ttttccgaag gtaactggct tcagcagagc gcagatacca aatactgttc
     1441 ttctagtgta gccgtagtta ggccaccact tcaagaactc tgtagcaccg cctacatacc
     1501 tcgctctgct aatcctgtta ccagtggctg ctgccagtgg cgataagtcg tgtcttaccg
     1561 ggttggactc aagacgatag ttaccggata aggcgcagcg gtcgggctga acggggggtt
     1621 cgtgcacaca gcccagcttg gagcgaacga cctacaccga actgagatac ctacagcgtg
     1681 agctatgaga aagcgccacg cttcccgaag ggagaaaggc ggacaggtat ccggtaagcg
     1741 gcagggtcgg aacaggagag cgcacgaggg agcttccagg gggaaacgcc tggtatcttt
     1801 atagtcctgt cgggtttcgc cacctctgac ttgagcgtcg atttttgtga tgctcgtcag
     1861 gggggcggag cctatggaaa aacgccagca acgcggcctt tttacggttc ctggcctttt
     1921 gctggccttt tgctcacatg ttctttcctg cgttatcccc tgattctgtg gataaccgta
     1981 ttaccgcctt tgagtgagct gataccgctc gccgcagccg aacgaccgag cgcagcgagt
     2041 cagtgagcga ggaagcggaa gagcgcgaag acctgtttta gagctaggcc aacatgagga
     2101 tcacccatgt ctgcagggcc tagcaagtta aaataaggct agtccgttat caacttggcc
     2161 aacatgagga tcacccatgt ctgcagggcc aagtggcacc gagtcggtgc tttttttgtt
     2221 ttagagctag aaatagcaag ttaaaataag gctagtccgt ttttagcgcg tgcgccaatt
     2281 ctgcagacaa atggctctag aggtacccgt tacataactt acggtaaatg gcccgcctgg
     2341 ctgaccgccc aacgaccccc gcccattgac gtcaatagta acgccaatag ggactttcca
     2401 ttgacgtcaa tgggtggagt atttacggta aactgcccac ttggcagtac atcaagtgta
     2461 tcatatgcca agtacgcccc ctattgacgt caatgacggt aaatggcccg cctggcattg
     2521 tgcccagtac atgaccttat gggactttcc tacttggcag tacatctacg tattagtcat
     2581 cgctattacc atggtcgagg tgagccccac gttctgcttc actctcccca tctccccccc
     2641 ctccccaccc ccaattttgt atttatttat tttttaatta ttttgtgcag cgatgggggc
     2701 gggggggggg ggggggcgcg cgccaggcgg ggcggggcgg ggcgaggggc ggggcggggc
     2761 gaggcggaga ggtgcggcgg cagccaatca gagcggcgcg ctccgaaagt ttccttttat
     2821 ggcgaggcgg cggcggcggc ggccctataa aaagcgaagc gcgcggcggg cgggagtcgc
     2881 tgcgcgctgc cttcgccccg tgccccgctc cgccgccgcc tcgcgccgcc cgccccggct
     2941 ctgactgacc gcgttactcc cacaggtgag cgggcgggac ggcccttctc ctccgggctg
     3001 taattagctg agcaagaggt aagggtttaa gggatggttg gttggtgggg tattaatgtt
     3061 taattacctg gagcacctgc ctgaaatcac tttttttcag gttggaccgg tccaccatgg
     3121 cttcaaactt tactcagttc gtgctcgtgg acaatggtgg gacaggggat gtgacagtgg
     3181 ctccttctaa tttcgctaat ggggtggcag agtggatcag ctccaactca cggagccagg
     3241 cctacaaggt gacatgcagc gtcaggcagt ctagtgccca gaagagaaag tataccatca
     3301 aggtggaggt ccccaaagtg gctacccaga cagtgggcgg agtcgaactg cctgtcgccg
     3361 cttggaggtc ctacctgaac atggagctca ctatcccaat tttcgctacc aattctgact
     3421 gtgaactcat cgtgaaggca atgcaggggc tcctcaaaga cggtaatcct atcccttccg
     3481 ccatcgccgc taactcaggt atctacagcg ctggaggagg tggaagcgga ggaggaggaa
     3541 gcggaggagg aggtagcgga cctaagaaaa agaggaaggt ggcggccgct ggaatggaag
     3601 ccagcccagc atccgggccc agacacttga tggatccaca catattcact tccaacttta
     3661 acaatggcat tggaaggcat aagacctacc tgtgctacga agtggagcgc ctggacaatg
     3721 gcacctcggt caagatggac cagcacaggg gctttctaca caaccaggct aagaatcttc
     3781 tctgtggctt ttacggccgc catgcggagc tgcgcttctt ggacctggtt ccttctttgc
     3841 agttggaccc ggcccagatc tacagggtca cttggttcat ctcctggagc ccctgcttct
     3901 cctggggctg tgccggggaa gtgcgtgcgt tccttcagga gaacacacac gtgagactgc
     3961 gtatcttcgc tgcccgcatc tatgcttacg accccctata taaggaggca ctgcaaatgc
     4021 tgcgggatgc tggggcccaa gtctccatca tgacctacga tgaatttaag cactgctggg
     4081 acacctttgt ggaccaccag ggatgtccct tccagccctg ggatggacta gatgagcaca
     4141 gccaagccct gagtgggagg ctgcgggcca ttctccagaa tcagggaaac tgagatccta
     4201 attcctagag ctcgctgatc agcctcgact gtgccttcta gttgccagcc atctgttgtt
     4261 tgcccctccc ccgtgccttc cttgaccctg gaaggtgcca ctcccactgt cctttcctaa
     4321 taaaatgagg aaattgcatc gcattgtctg agtaggtgtc attctattct ggggggtggg
     4381 gtggggcagg acagcaaggg ggaggattgg gaagagaata gcaggcatgc tggggagcgg
     4441 ccgcaggaac ccctagtgat ggagttggcc actccctctc tgcgcgctcg ctcgctcact
     4501 gaggccgggc gaccaaaggt cgcccgacgc ccgggctttg cccgggcggc ctcagtgagc
     4561 gagcgagcgc gcagctgcct gcaggggcgc ctgatgcggt attttctcct tacgcatctg
     4621 tgcggtattt cacaccgcat annnnnnnnn nnnnnnnnnn nnnnnnnnnn nnnnnnnnnn
     4681 nnnnnnnnnn nnnnnnnnnn nnnnnnnnnn nnnnnnnnnn nnnnnnnnnn nnnnnntnnn
     4741 nnnnnnnnnn nnnnnnnnnn nnnnnnnnnn nnnnnnnnnn nnncnnnnnn nnnnnnnnnn
     4801 nnnnnnnnnn nnnnnnnnnn nnnnnnnnnn nnnnnnnnnn nnnnnnnnnn nnnnnnnnnn
     4861 nnnnnnnnnn nnnnnnnnnn nnnnnnnnnn nnnnnnnnnn nnnnnnnnnn nnnnnnnnnn
     4921 nnnnnccttt gacgttggag tccacgttct ttaatagtgg actcttgttc caaactggaa
     4981 caacactcaa ctctatctcg ggctattctt ttgatttata agggattttg ccgatttcgg
     5041 tctattggtt aaaaaatgag ctgatttaac aaaaatttaa cgcgaatttt aacaaaatat
     5101 taacgtttac aattttatgg tgcactctca gtacaatctg ctctgatgcc gcatagttaa
     5161 gccagccccg acacccgcca acacccgctg acgcgccctg acgggcttgt ctgctcccgg
     5221 catccgctta cagacaagct gtgaccgtct ccgggagctg catgtgtcag aggttttcac
     5281 cgtcatcacc gaaacgcgcg agacgaaagg gcctcgtgat acgcctattt ttataggtta
     5341 atgtcatgat aataatggtt tcttagacgt caggtggcac ttttcgggga aatgtgcgcg
     5401 gaacccctat ttgtttattt ttctaaatac attcaaatat gtatccgctc atgagacaat
     5461 aaccctgata aatgcttcaa taatattgaa aaaggaagag tatgagtatt caacatttcc
     5521 gtgtcgccct tattcccttt tttgcggcat tttgccttcc tgtttttgct cacccagaaa
     5581 cgctggtgaa agtaaaagat gctgaagatc agttgggtgc acgagtgggt tacatcgaac
     5641 tggatctcaa cagcggtaag atccttgaga gttttcgccc cgaagaacgt tttccaatga
     5701 tgagcacttt taaagttctg ctatgtggcg cggtattatc ccgtattgac gccgggcaag
     5761 agcaactcgg tcgccgcata cactattctc agaatgactt ggttgagtac tcaccagtca
     5821 cagaaaagca tcttacggat ggcatgacag taagagaatt atgcagtgct gccataacca
     5881 tgagtgataa cactgcggcc aacttacttc tgacaacgat cggaggaccg aaggagctaa
     5941 ccgctttttt gcacaacatg ggggatcatg taactcgcct tgatcgttgg gaaccggagc
     6001 tgaatgaagc cataccaaac gacgagcgtg acaccacgat gcctgtagca atggcaacaa
     6061 cgttgcgcaa actattaact ggcgaactac ttactctagc ttcccggcaa caattaatag
     6121 actggatgga ggcggataaa gttgcaggac cacttctgcg ctcggccctt ccggctggct
     6181 ggtttattgc tgataaatct ggagccggtg agcgtgggtc tcgcggtatc attgcagcac
     6241 tggggccaga tggtaagccc tcccgtatcg tagttatcta cacgacgggg agtcaggcaa
     6301 ctatggatga acgaaataga cagatcgctg agataggtgc ctcactgatt aagcattggt
     6361 aactgtcaga ccaagtttac tcatatatac tttagattga tttaaaactt catttttaat
     6421 ttaaaaggat ctaggtgaag atcctttttg ataatctcat gaccaaaatc ccttaacgtg
     6481 agttttcgtt ccactgagcg tcagaccccg tagaaaagat caaaggatct tcttgagatc
     6541 ctttttttct gcgcgtaatc tgctgcttgc aaacaaaaaa accaccgcta ccagcggtgg
     6601 tttgtttgcc ggatcaagag ctaccaactc tttttccgaa ggtaactggc ttcagcagag
     6661 cgcagatacc aaatactgtt cttctagtgt agccgtagtt aggccaccac ttcaagaact
     6721 ctgtagcacc gcctacatac ctcgctctgc taatcctgtt accagtggct gctgccagtg
     6781 gcgataagtc gtgtcttacc gggttggact caagacgata gttaccggat aaggcgcagc
     6841 ggtcgggctg aacggggggt tcgtgcacac agcccagctt ggagcgaacg acctacaccg
     6901 aactgagata cctacagcgt gagctatgag aaagcgccac gcttcccgaa gggagaaagg
     6961 cggacaggta tccggtaagc ggcagggtcg gaacaggaga gcgcacgagg gagcttccag
     7021 ggggaaacgc ctggtatctt tatagtcctg tcgggtttcg ccacctctga cttgagcgtc
     7081 gatttttgtg atgctcgtca ggggggcgga gcctatggaa aaacgccagc aacgcggcct
     7141 ttttacggtt cctggccttt tgctggcctt ttgctcacat gt
//
